>Addgene plasmid #188540 | phABCA3-eGFP_CRISPR_Donor | addgene full sequence | sequence record 371442 | Addgene NGS Result
AGCGCCCAATACGCAAACCGCCTCTCCCCGCGCGTTGGCCGATTCATTAATGCAGCTGGCACGACAGGTT
TCCCGACTGGAAAGCGGGCAGTGAGCGCAACGCAATTAATGTGAGTTAGCTCACTCATTAGGCACCCCAG
GCTTTACACTTTATGCTTCCGGCTCGTATGTTGTGTGGAATTGTGAGCGGATAACAATTTCACACAGGAA
ACAGCTATGACCATGATTACGCCAAGCTTGGTACCGAGCTCGGATCCACTAGTAACGGCCGCCAGTGTGC
TGGAATTCGCCCTTTTCCTGCAGGGTGGCTCACACCATAATCCCAGCACTTTGGGAGGCCGAGGAGGGAG
GATTGCTTAAGCCTGGGAGTTCTAGACCAGCCTGGGCAACATAGACCCCGTCTCTACAAAAAATTTAAAA
ATTAGCCAGGTATCATGCATACCTGTAGTCCCAGCCACTCGGGAGGCTAAGGTGGGAGGATCGCTTGAGC
CTGGGAGTTCGAGACTGCAGTGAGCTATGATTGTGCCACTGCACTCCAGCCTGGGCTACAGAGCAAGACT
CTCTCTAAAAAAATATGGGGGAAAAAAAGAACTGGCTCAGAAAGGGAACATCACTGGCTCAAGGTTGTAA
TCTGAGCTGGGAACAGCACAGGGAGGAGGCTGGGCCCCATCCCCGCTGGCTCCTGCTTAGCCAGCGTCCT
CTACCTGGGAGCACGGTGCCGTCGCAGGGCTGACCTCTCTGGGGCTCTGGGGTGGCGCTGGGCAGGGGTA
GGATTGTGGGGGCCTCATCAGCCCCTATTGCCAGAGGACTCCCAGGTCCCGCAGAGGAGCCTGGGCCCTG
TTCTCTCCTACCAGTGACTTTTCTGCTCCCCAAAGGTTTTCGGTATTCTGGAGAAAGCCAAGGAAAAGTA
CGGCGTGGACGACTACTCCGTGAGCCAGATCTCGCTGGAACAGGTCTTCCTGAGCTTCGCCCACCTGCAG
CCGCCCACCGCAGAGGAGGGGCGACCGGTCATGGTGAGCAAGGGCGAGGAGCTGTTCACCGGGGTGGTGC
CCATCCTGGTCGAGCTGGACGGCGACGTAAACGGCCACAAGTTCAGCGTGTCCGGCGAGGGCGAGGGCGA
TGCCACCTACGGCAAGCTGACCCTGAAGTTCATCTGCACCACCGGCAAGCTGCCCGTGCCCTGGCCCACC
CTCGTGACCACCCTGACCTACGGCGTGCAGTGCTTCAGTCGCTACCCCGACCACATGAAGCAGCACGACT
TCTTCAAGTCCGCCATGCCCGAAGGCTACGTCCAGGAGCGCACCATCTTCTTCAAGGACGACGGCAACTA
CAAGACCCGCGCCGAGGTGAAGTTCGAGGGCGACACCCTGGTGAACCGCATCGAGCTGAAGGGCATCGAC
TTCAAGGAGGACGGCAACATCCTGGGGCACAAGCTGGAGTACAACTACAACAGCCACAACGTCTATATCA
TGGCCGACAAGCAGAAGAACGGCATCAAGGTGAACTTCAAGATCCGCCACAACATCGAGGACGGCAGCGT
GCAGCTCGCCGACCACTACCAGCAGAACACCCCCATCGGCGACGGCCCCGTGCTGCTGCCTGACAACCAC
TACCTGAGCACCCAGTCCGCCCTGAGCAAAGACCCCAACGAGAAGCGCGATCACATGGTCCTGCTGGAGT
TCGTGACCGCCGCCGGGATCACTCTCGGCATGGACGAGCTGTACAAGTAAAGCGGCCGCGTCGAGTCTAG
AGGGCCCGTTTAAACCCGCTGATCAGCCTCGACTGTGCCTTCTAGTTGCCAGCCATCTGTTGTTTGCCCC
TCCCCCGTGCCTTCCTTGACCCTGGAAGGTGCCACTCCCACTGTCCTTTCCTAATAAAATGAGGAAATTG
CATCGCATTGTCTGAGTAGGTGTCATTCTATTCTGGGGGGTGGGGTGGGGCAGGACAGCAAGGGGGAGGA
TTGGGAAGACAATAGCAGGCATGCTGGGGATGCGGTGGGCTCTATGGCTTCTGAGGCGGAAAGAACCAGA
TAACTTCGTATAATGTATGCTATACGAAGTTATTAGGTCTGAAGAGGAGTTTACGTCCAGCCAAGCTTAG
GATCTCGACCTCGAAATTCTACCGGGTAGGGGAGGCGCTTTTCCCAAGGCAGTCTGGAGCATGCGCTTTA
GCAGCCCCGCTGGCACTTGGCGCTACACAAGTGGCCTCTGGCCTCGCACACATTCCACATCCACCGGTAG
GCGCCAACCGGCTCCGTTCTTTGGTGGCCCCTTCGCGCCACCTTCTACTCCTCCCCTAGTCAGGAAGTTC
CCCCCCGCCCCGCAGCTCGCGTCGTGCAGGACGTGACAAATGGAAGTAGCACGTCTCACTAGTCTCGTGC
AGATGGACAGCACCGCTGAGCAATGGAAGCGGGTAGGCCTTTGGGGCAGCGGCCAATAGCAGCTTTGCTC
CTTCGCTTTCTGGGCTCAGAGGCTGGGAAGGGGTGGGTCCGGGGGCGGGCTCAGGGGCGGGCTCAGGGGC
GGGGCGGGCGCCCGAAGGTCCTCCGGAGGCCCGGCATTCTGCACGCTTCAAAAGCGCACGTCTGCCGCGC
TGTTCTCCTCTTCCTCATCTCCGGGCCTTTCGACCTGCATCCATCTAGATCTCGAGCAGCTGAAGCTTAC
CATGACCGAGTACAAGCCCACGGTGCGCCTCGCCACCCGCGACGACGTCCCCAGGGCCGTACGCACCCTC
GCCGCCGCGTTCGCCGACTACCCCGCCACGCGCCACACCGTCGATCCGGACCGCCACATCGAGCGGGTCA
CCGAGCTGCAAGAACTCTTCCTCACGCGCGTCGGGCTCGACATCGGCAAGGTGTGGGTCGCGGACGACGG
CGCCGCGGTGGCGGTCTGGACCACGCCGGAGAGCGTCGAAGCGGGGGCGGTGTTCGCCGAGATCGGCCCG
CGCATGGCCGAGTTGAGCGGTTCCCGGCTGGCCGCGCAGCAACAGATGGAAGGCCTCCTGGCGCCGCACC
GGCCCAAGGAGCCCGCGTGGTTCCTGGCCACCGTCGGCGTCTCGCCCGACCACCAGGGCAAGGGTCTGGG
CAGCGCCGTCGTGCTCCCCGGAGTGGAGGCGGCCGAGCGCGCCGGGGTGCCCGCCTTCCTGGAGACCTCC
GCGCCCCACAACCTCCCCTTCTACGAGCGGCTCGGCTTCACCGTCACCGCCGACGTCGAGGTGCCCGAAG
GACCGCGCACCTGGTGCATGACCCGCAAGCCCGGTGCCTGACGCCCGCCCCACGACCCGCAGCGCCCGAC
CGAAAGGAGCGCACGACCCCATGCATCGATGATATCAGATCCCCGGGATGCAGAAATTGATGATCTATTA
AACAATAAAGATGTCCACTAAAATGGAAGTTTTTCCTGTCATACTTTGTTAAGAAGGGTGAGAACAGAGT
ACCTACATTTTGAATGGAAGGATTGGAGCTACGGGGGTGGGGGTGGGGTGGGATTAGATAAATGCCTGCT
CTTTACTGAAGGCTCTTTACTATTGCTTTATGATAATGTTTCATAGTTGGATATCATAATTTAAACAAGC
AAAACCAAATTAAGGGCCAGCTCATTCCTCCCACTCATGATCTATAGATCTATAGATCTCTCGTGGGATC
ATTGTTTTTCTCTTGATTCCCACTTTGTGGTTCTAAGTACTGTGGTTTCCAAATGTGTCAGTTTCATAGC
CTGAAGAACGAGATCAGCAGCCTCTGTTCCACATACACTTCATTCTCAGTATTGTTTTGCCAAGTTCTAA
TTCCATCAGAAGCTGGTCGAGATCCGGAACCCTTAATATAACTTCGTATAATGTATGCTATACGAAGTTA
TTAGGTCCCTCGAAGAGGTTCACTAGGCGCGCCATCTTACATCCTCTCTCTCCAAGTTTATCTCATCCTT
TATTTTTAATCACTTTTTTCTATGATGGATATGAAAAATTCAAGGCAGTATGCACAGAATGGACGAGTGC
AGCCCAGCCCTCATGCCCAGGATCAGCATGCGCATCTCCATGTCTGCATACTCTGGAGTTCACTTTCCCA
GAGCTGGGGCAGGCCGGGCAGTCTGCGGGCAAGCTCCGGGGTCTCTGGGTGGAGAGCTGACCCAGGAAGG
GCTGCAGCTGAGCTGGGGGTTGAATTTCTCCAGGCACTCCCTGGAGAGAGGACCCAGTGACTTGTCCAAG
TTTACACACGACACTAATCTCCCCTGGGGAGGAAGCGGGAAGCCAGCCAGGTTGAACTGTAGCGAGGCCC
CCAGGCCGCCAGGAATGGACCATGCAGATCACTGTCAGTGGAGGGAAGCTGCTGACTGTGATTAGGTGCT
GGGGTCTTAGCGTCCAGCGCAGCCCGGGGGCATCCTGGAGGCTCTGCTCCTTAGGGCATGGTAGTCACCG
CGAAGCCGGGCACCGTCCCACAGCATCTCCTAGAAGCAGCCGGCACAGGAGGGAAGGTGGCCAGGCTCGA
AGCAGTCTCTGTTTCCAGCGGCCGGCCAAAAGGGCGAATTCTGCAGATATCCATCACACTGGCGGCCGCT
CGAGCATGCATCTAGAGGGCCCAATTCGCCCTATAGTGAGTCGTATTACAATTCACTGGCCGTCGTTTTA
CAACGTCGTGACTGGGAAAACCCTGGCGTTACCCAACTTAATCGCCTTGCAGCACATCCCCCTTTCGCCA
GCTGGCGTAATAGCGAAGAGGCCCGCACCGATCGCCCTTCCCAACAGTTGCGCAGCCTGAATGGCGAATG
G
[124 nt withheld, positions 4762-4885]
C
[91 nt withheld, positions 4887-4977]
A
[49 nt withheld, positions 4979-5027]
CCTTTGACGTTGGAGTCCACGTTCTTT
[37 nt withheld, positions 5055-5091]
ACCCTATCTCGGTCTATTCTTTTGATTTATAAGGGATTTTGCCGATTTCGGCCTATTGGTTAAAAAATGA
GCTGATTTAACAAAAATTTAACGCGAATTTTAACAAAATTCAGGGCGCAAGGGCTGCTAAAGGAAGCGGA
ACACGTAGAAAGCCAGTCCGCAGAAACGGTGCTGACCCCGGATGAATGTCAGCTACTGGGCTATCTGGAC
AAGGGAAAACGCAAGCGCAAAGAGAAAGCAGGTAGCTTGCAGTGGGCTTACATGGCGATAGCTAGACTGG
GCGGTTTTATGGACAGCAAGCGAACCGGAATTGCCAGCTGGGGCGCCCTCTGGTAAGGTTGGGAAGCCCT
GCAAAGTAAACTGGATGGCTTTCTTGCCGCCAAGGATCTGATGGCGCAGGGGATCAAGATCTGATCAAGA
GACAGGATGAGGATCGTTTCGCATGATTGAACAAGATGGATTGCACGCAGGTTCTCCGGCCGCTTGGGTG
GAGAGGCTATTCGGCTATGACTGGGCACAACAGACAATCGGCTGCTCTGATGCCGCCGTGTTCCGGCTGT
CAGCGCAGGGGCGCCCGGTTCTTTTTGTCAAGACCGACCTGTCCGGTGCCCTGAATGAACTGCAGGACGA
GGCAGCGCGGCTATCGTGGCTGGCCACGACGGGCGTTCCTTGCGCAGCTGTGCTCGACGTTGTCACTGAA
GCGGGAAGGGACTGGCTGCTATTGGGCGAAGTGCCGGGGCAGGATCTCCTGTCATCCCACCTTGCTCCTG
CCGAGAAAGTATCCATCATGGCTGATGCAATGCGGCGGCTGCATACGCTTGATCCGGCTACCTGCCCATT
CGACCACCAAGCGAAACATCGCATCGAGCGAGCACGTACTCGGATGGAAGCCGGTCTTGTCGATCAGGAT
GATCTGGACGAAGAGCATCAGGGGCTCGCGCCAGCCGAACTGTTCGCCAGGCTCAAGGCGCGCATGCCCG
ACGGCGAGGATCTCGTCGTGACCCATGGCGATGCCTGCTTGCCGAATATCATGGTGGAAAATGGCCGCTT
TTCTGGATTCATCGACTGTGGCCGGCTGGGTGTGGCGGACCGCTATCAGGACATAGCGTTGGCTACCCGT
GATATTGCTGAAGAGCTTGGCGGCGAATGGGCTGACCGCTTCCTCGTGCTTTACGGTATCGCCGCTCCCG
ATTCGCAGCGCATCGCCTTCTATCGCCTTCTTGACGAGTTCTTCTGAATTGAAAAAGGAAGAGTATGAGT
ATTCAACATTTCCGTGTCGCCCTTATTCCCTTTTTTGCGGCATTTTGCCTTCCTGTTTTTGCTCACCCAG
AAACGCTGGTGAAAGTAAAAGATGCTGAAGATCAGTTGGGTGCACGAGTGGGTTACATCGAACTGGATCT
CAACAGCGGTAAGATCCTTGAGAGTTTTCGCCCCGAAGAACGTTTTCCAATGATGAGCACTTTTAAAGTT
CTGCTATGTGGCGCGGTATTATCCCGTATTGACGCCGGGCAAGAGCAACTCGGTCGCCGCATACACTATT
CTCAGAATGACTTGGTTGAGTACTCACCAGTCACAGAAAAGCATCTTACGGATGGCATGACAGTAAGAGA
ATTATGCAGTGCTGCCATAACCATGAGTGATAACACTGCGGCCAACTTACTTCTGACAACGATCGGAGGA
CCGAAGGAGCTAACCGCTTTTTTGCACAACATGGGGGATCATGTAACTCGCCTTGATCGTTGGGAACCGG
AGCTGAATGAAGCCATACCAAACGACGAGCGTGACACCACGATGCCTGTAGCAATGGCAACAACGTTGCG
CAAACTATTAACTGGCGAACTACTTACTCTAGCTTCCCGGCAACAATTAATAGACTGGATGGAGGCGGAT
AAAGTTGCAGGACCACTTCTGCGCTCGGCCCTTCCGGCTGGCTGGTTTATTGCTGATAAATCTGGAGCCG
GTGAGCGTGGGTCTCGCGGTATCATTGCAGCACTGGGGCCAGATGGTAAGCCCTCCCGTATCGTAGTTAT
CTACACGACGGGGAGTCAGGCAACTATGGATGAACGAAATAGACAGATCGCTGAGATAGGTGCCTCACTG
ATTAAGCATTGGTAACTGTCAGACCAAGTTTACTCATATATACTTTAGATTGATTTAAAACTTCATTTTT
AATTTAAAAGGATCTAGGTGAAGATCCTTTTTGATAATCTCATGACCAAAATCCCTTAACGTGAGTTTTC
GTTCCACTGAGCGTCAGACCCCGTAGAAAAGATCAAAGGATCTTCTTGAGATCCTTTTTTTCTGCGCGTA
ATCTGCTGCTTGCAAACAAAAAAACCACCGCTACCAGCGGTGGTTTGTTTGCCGGATCAAGAGCTACCAA
CTCTTTTTCCGAAGGTAACTGGCTTCAGCAGAGCGCAGATACCAAATACTGTTCTTCTAGTGTAGCCGTA
GTTAGGCCACCACTTCAAGAACTCTGTAGCACCGCCTACATACCTCGCTCTGCTAATCCTGTTACCAGTG
GCTGCTGCCAGTGGCGATAAGTCGTGTCTTACCGGGTTGGACTCAAGACGATAGTTACCGGATAAGGCGC
AGCGGTCGGGCTGAACGGGGGGTTCGTGCACACAGCCCAGCTTGGAGCGAACGACCTACACCGAACTGAG
ATACCTACAGCGTGAGCTATGAGAAAGCGCCACGCTTCCCGAAGGGAGAAAGGCGGACAGGTATCCGGTA
AGCGGCAGGGTCGGAACAGGAGAGCGCACGAGGGAGCTTCCAGGGGGAAACGCCTGGTATCTTTATAGTC
CTGTCGGGTTTCGCCACCTCTGACTTGAGCGTCGATTTTTGTGATGCTCGTCAGGGGGGCGGAGCCTATG
GAAAAACGCCAGCAACGCGGCCTTTTTACGGTTCCTGGCCTTTTGCTGGCCTTTTGCTCACATGTTCTTT
CCTGCGTTATCCCCTGATTCTGTGGATAACCGTATTACCGCCTTTGAGTGAGCTGATACCGCTCGCCGCA
GCCGAACGACCGAGCGCAGCGAGTCAGTGAGCGAGGAAGCGGAAG
Features (pLannotate 1.2.2; 22 found; start..end, strand, type, name):
      2..94      +  CDS            lacI (fragment): lac repressor; lacI; The lac repressor binds to the lac operator to inhibit transcription in E. coli. This inhibition can be relieved by adding lactose or isopropyl-β-D-thiogalactopyranoside (IPTG).
    107..128     +  protein_bind   CAP binding site: CAP binding activates transcription in the presence of cAMP. E. coli catabolite activator protein
    143..173     +  promoter       lac promoter: promoter for the E. coli lac operon
    181..197     +  protein_bind   lac operator: The lac repressor binds to the lac operator to inhibit transcription in E. coli. This inhibition can be relieved by adding lactose or isopropyl-β-D-thiogalactopyranoside (IPTG). lac repressor encoded by lacI
    319..393     -  CDS            C14orf178 (fragment): CN178_HUMAN - Experimental evidence at transcript level: Swiss-Prot protein existence level 2. From Homo sapiens (Human).
    396..560     -  CDS            C9orf85 (fragment): CI085_HUMAN - Experimental evidence at protein level: Swiss-Prot protein existence level 1. From Homo sapiens (Human).
   1011..1727    +  CDS            EGFP: EGFP is a basic (constitutively fluorescent) green fluorescent protein published in 1996, derived from Aequorea victoria. It is reported to be a rapidly-maturing weak dimer with moderate acid sensitivity.
   1783..2007    +  polyA_signal   bGH poly(A) signal: bovine growth hormone polyadenylation signal
   2011..2029    +  promoter       SV40 promoter (fragment): SV40 enhancer and early promoter
   2030..2063    -  protein_bind   loxP: Cre-mediated recombination occurs in the 8-bp core sequence (GCATACAT). Cre recombinase
   2124..2622    +  promoter       PGK promoter: mouse phosphoglycerate kinase 1 promoter
   2662..3261    +  CDS            PuroR (fragment): puromycin N-acetyltransferase; pac from Streptomyces; confers resistance to puromycin
   3339..3791    +  polyA_signal   PGK poly(A) signal: mouse phosphoglycerate kinase 1 polyadenylation signal
   3818..3851    -  protein_bind   loxP: Cre-mediated recombination occurs in the 8-bp core sequence (GCATACAT). Cre recombinase
   4580..4598    -  promoter       T7 promoter: promoter for bacteriophage T7 RNA polymerase
   4601..4758    +  CDS            lacZα (fragment): LacZα fragment of β-galactosidase; lacZ fragment
   4762..5190    +  rep_origin     f1 ori (sequence partly withheld): f1 bacteriophage origin of replication; arrow indicates direction of (+) strand synthesis
   5203..5502    +  CDS            tnpA (fragment): TN5P_ECOLX - Also known as tnp. Experimental evidence at protein level: Swiss-Prot protein existence level 1. Mediates transposition of transposon Tn5 by a 'cut and paste' mechanism. First, the monomeric transposase binds the 19 bp inverted DNA repeats flanking the transposon. Then, dimerization of the DNA- bound transposase creates a synaptic DNA complex. After nicking of the first DNA strand, excision of the transposon proceeds through a series of intermediates. The transposase then mediates the insertion of the transposon at a new site by strand transfer. The activity of the wild- type tran
   5534..6325    +  CDS            neo: KKA2_KLEPN - Also known as kan, nptII. Experimental evidence at protein level: Swiss-Prot protein existence level 1. Resistance to kanamycin, neomycin, paromomycin, ribostamycin, butirosin and gentamicin B. From Klebsiella pneumoniae.
   6329..6345    +  promoter       AmpR promoter (fragment): bla
   6346..7206    +  CDS            AmpR: β-lactamase; bla; confers resistance to ampicillin, carbenicillin, and related antibiotics
   7377..7965    +  rep_origin     ori: high-copy-number ColE1/pMB1/pBR322/pUC origin of replication
