[The description below was written by a language model from this plasmid's Addgene catalogue record and pLannotate feature annotations shown in this document.]
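Description:
phABCA3-eGFP_CRISPR_Donor is an approximately 8.1 kb homologous recombination donor plasmid designed for CRISPR/Cas9 knock-in of a GFP fusion at the stop codon of the endogenous human ABCA3 locus. The record gives no named backbone, but the annotated bacterial elements (lac promoter/operator and lacZα fragments, a T7 promoter, f1 ori, and a high-copy ColE1/pUC-type origin) are typical of a general cloning vector. It is propagated in E. coli under kanamycin selection, conferred by the Tn5-derived neo (nptII) gene. A complete AmpR (β-lactamase) coding sequence is also annotated.

The payload is an EGFP coding sequence followed by a bGH polyadenylation signal. Downstream lies a selection cassette flanked by two loxP sites, consisting of the mouse PGK promoter, a puromycin N-acetyltransferase gene (annotated as a fragment), and the PGK poly(A) signal. EGFP has no promoter of its own annotated, which fits a design in which it is fused in frame to the end of the ABCA3 coding sequence and expressed under endogenous regulation. The floxed cassette would allow enrichment of targeted cells and later removal by Cre recombinase. The unannotated stretches on either side of this cargo presumably hold the ABCA3 homology arms, though the feature table does not label them, and the small human ORF fragment hits in the upstream region are probably incidental matches.

The catalogue lists neomycin/G418 as the selectable marker, whereas the mammalian-promoter-driven cassette in the feature table is puromycin resistance. The neo gene appears to sit in the bacterial backbone. According to the associated publication title, the construct relates to ABCA3 reporters in human induced pluripotent stem cell-derived alveolar epithelial type II cells.
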