Addgene plasmid #188540: phABCA3-eGFP_CRISPR_Donor
Purpose: Homologous recombination donor plasmid for CRISPR/Cas9 targeting of GFP fusion protein to the stop codon of endogenous human ABCA3 gene locus
Depositing lab: Darrell Kotton. Depositing organization: Boston University Medical Campus. Publication: Heterogeneity in Human Induced Pluripotent Stem Cell-derived Alveolar Epithelial Type II Cells Revealed with ABCA3/SFTPC Reporters. Sun YL, Hurley K, Villacorta-Martin C, Huang J, Hinds A, Gopalan K, Caballero IS, Russo SJ, Kitzmiller JA, Whitsett JA, Beers MF, Kotton DN. Am J Respir Cell Mol Biol. 2021 Oct;65(4):442-460. doi: 10.1165/rcmb.2020-0259OC. PubMed 34101541.
Backbone
  Vector backbone: n/a
  Total vector size (bp): 8145
  Vector type: CRISPR ; Donor for homologous recombination
  Selectable markers: Neomycin (select with G418)
Growth in bacteria
  Bacterial resistance: Kanamycin, 50 μg/mL
  Growth temperature: 37°C
  Growth strain: DH5alpha
  Copy number: Unknown
Gene/Insert
  Gene/Insert name: EGFP
Terms and licenses: Academic/Nonprofit Terms; Industry Terms: Not Available to Industry
How to cite: phABCA3-eGFP_CRISPR_Donor was a gift from Darrell Kotton (Addgene plasmid # 188540 ; http://n2t.net/addgene:188540 ; RRID:Addgene_188540)
